>Addgene plasmid #170519 | pXL-BacII-CAG-mCherry | addgene full sequence | sequence record 353467 | Addgene NGS Result
CGTTACATAACTTACGGTAAATGGCCCGCCTGGCTGACCGCCCAACGACCCCCGCCCATTGACGTCAATA
ATGACGTATGTTCCCATAGTAACGCCAATAGGGACTTTCCATTGACGTCAATGGGTGGAGTATTTACGGT
AAACTGCCCACTTGGCAGTACATCAAGTGTATCATATGCCAAGTACGCCCCCTATTGACGTCAATGACGG
TAAATGGCCCGCCTGGCATTATGCCCAGTACATGACCTTATGGGACTTTCCTACTTGGCAGTACATCTAC
GTATTAGTCATCGCTATTACCATGGTCGAGGTGAGCCCCACGTTCTGCTTCACTCTCCCCATCTCCCCCC
CCTCCCCACCCCCAATTTTGTATTTATTTATTTTTTAATTATTTTGTGCAGCGATGGGGGCGGGGGGGGG
GGGGGGGGGCGCGCCCGGGCGGGGCGGGGCGGGGCGAGGGGCGGGGCGGGGCGAGGCGGAGAGGTGCGGC
GGCAGCCAATCAGAGCGGCGCGCTCCGAAAGTTTCCTTTTATGGCGAGGCGGCGGCGGCGGCGGCCCTAT
AAAAAGCGAAGCGCGCGGCGGGCGGGAGTCGCTGCGCGCTGCCTTCGCCCCGTGCCCCGCTCCGCCGCCG
CCTCGCGCCGCCCGCCCCGGCTCTGACTGACCGCGTTACTCCCACAGGTGAGCGGGCGGGACGGCCCTTC
TCCTCCGGGCTGTAATTAGCGCTTGGTTTAATGACGGCTTGTTTCTTTTCTGTGGCTGCGTGAAAGCCTT
GAGGGGCTCCGGGAGGGCCCTTTGTGCGGGGGGAGCGGCTCGGGGGGTGCGTGCGTGTGTGTGTGCGTGG
GGAGCGCCGCGTGCGGCTCCGCGCTGCCCGGCGGCTGTGAGCGCTGCGGGCGCGGCGCGGGGCTTTGTGC
GCTCCGCAGTGTGCGCGAGGGGAGCGCGGCCGGGGGCGGTGCCCCGCGGTGCGGGGGGGGCTGCGAGGGG
AACAAAGGCTGCGTGCGGGGTGTGTGCGTGGGGGGGTGAGCAGGGGGTGTGGGCGCGTCGGTCGGGCTGC
AACCCCCCCTGCACCCCCCTCCCCGAGTTGCTGAGCACGGCCCGGCTTCGGGTGCGGGGCTCCGTACGGG
GCGTGGCGCGGGGCTCGCCGTGCCGGGCGGGGGGTGGCGGCAGGTGGGGGTGCCGGGCGGGGCGGGGCCG
CCTCGGGCCGGGGAGGGCTCGGGGGAGGGGCGCGGCGGCCCCCGGAGCGCCGGCGGCTGTCGAGGCGCGG
CGAGCCGCAGCCATTGCCTTTTATGGTAATCGTGCGAGAGGGCGCAGGGACTTCCTTTGTCCCAAATCTG
TGCGGAGCCGAAATCTGGGAGGCGCCGCCGCACCCCCTCTAGCGGGCGCGGGGCGAAGCGGTGCGGCGCC
GGCAGGAAGGAAATGGGCGGGGAGGGCCTTCGTGCGTCGCCGCGCCGCCGTCCCCTTCTCCCTCTCCAGC
CTCGGGGCTGTCCGCGGGGGGACGGCTGCCTTCGGGGGGGACGGGGCAGGGCGGGGTTCGGCTTCTGGCG
TGTGACCGGCGGCTCTAGAGCCTCTGCTAACCATGTTCATGCCTTCTTCTTTTTCCTACAGCTCCTGGGC
AACGTGCTGGTTATTGTGCTGTCTCATCATTTTGGCAAAGAATTCCTCGAGGATATCACAAGTTTGTACA
AAAAAGCAGGCTCCGAATTCGCCCTTCGGGCCGCGCTTAATTAAGCTAGCGCTACCGGACTCAGATCTCG
AGATAACTTCGTATAGCATACATTATACGAAGTTATACCGGCAGATCTCCGCCACCATGCTGTGCTGCAT
CAGAAGAACTAAACCGGTTGAGAAGAATGAAGAGGCCGATCAGGAGCTGCAGTCGACGGTACCGCGGGCC
CGGGATCCACCGGTAGCATCCGCCACCATGGTGAGCAAGGGCGAGGAGGATAACATGGCCATCATCAAGG
AGTTCATGCGCTTCAAGGTGCACATGGAGGGCTCCGTGAACGGCCACGAGTTCGAGATCGAGGGCGAGGG
CGAGGGCCGCCCCTACGAGGGCACCCAGACCGCCAAGCTGAAGGTGACCAAGGGTGGCCCCCTGCCCTTC
GCCTGGGACATCCTGTCCCCTCAGTTCATGTACGGCTCCAAGGCCTACGTGAAGCACCCCGCCGACATCC
CCGACTACTTGAAGCTGTCCTTCCCCGAGGGCTTCAAGTGGGAGCGCGTGATGAACTTCGAGGACGGCGG
CGTGGTGACCGTGACCCAGGACTCCTCCCTGCAGGACGGCGAGTTCATCTACAAGGTGAAGCTGCGCGGC
ACCAACTTCCCCTCCGACGGCCCCGTAATGCAGAAGAAGACCATGGGCTGGGAGGCCTCCTCCGAGCGGA
TGTACCCCGAGGACGGCGCCCTGAAGGGCGAGATCAAGCAGAGGCTGAAGCTGAAGGACGGCGGCCACTA
CGACGCTGAGGTCAAGACCACCTACAAGGCCAAGAAGCCCGTGCAGCTGCCCGGCGCCTACAACGTCAAC
ATCAAGTTGGACATCACCTCCCACAACGAGGACTACACCATCGTGGAACAGTACGAACGCGCCGAGGGCC
GCCACTCCACCGGCGGCATGGACGAGCTGTACAAGTAAACACGTGCGGCCGCGACTCTAGATCATAAAAG
GGCGAATTCGACCCAGCTTTCTTGTACAAAGTGGTGATTCGCGGCCGCACTCCTCAGGTGCAGGCTGCCT
ATCAGAAGGTGGTGGCTGGTGTGGCCAATGCCCTGGCTCACAAATACCACTGAGATCTTTTTCCCTCTGC
CAAAAATTATGGGGACATCATGAAGCCCCTTGAGCATCTGACTTCTGGCTAATAAAGGAAATTTATTTTC
ATTGCAATAGTGTGTTGGAATTTTTTGTGTCTCTCACTCGGAAGGACATATGGGAGGGCAAATCATTTAA
AACATCAGAATGAGTATTTGGTTTAGAGTTTGGCAACATATGCCCATATGCTGGCTGCCATGAACAAAGG
TTGGCTATAAAGAGGTCATCAGTATATGAAACAGCCCCCTGCTGTCCATTCCTTATTCCATAGAAAAGCC
TTGACTTGAGGTTAGATTTTTTTTATATTTTGTTTTGTGTTATTTTTTTCTTTAACATCCCTAAAATTTT
CCTTACATGTTTTACTAGCCAGATTTTTCCTCCTCTCCTGACTACTCCCAGTCATAGCTGTCCCTCTTCT
CTTATGGAGATCCCTCGACCTGCAGCCCAAGCTTGATATCTATAACAAGAAAATATATATATAATAAGTT
ATCACGTAAGTAGAACATGAAATAACAATATAATTATCGTATGAGTTAAATCTTAAAAGTCACGTAAAAG
ATAATCATGCGTCATTTTGACTCACGCGGTCGTTATAGTTCAAAATCAGTGACACTTACCGCATTGACAA
GCACGCCTCACGGGAGCTCCAAGCGGCGACTGAGATGTCCTAAATGCACAGCGACGGATTCGCGCTATTT
AGAAAGAGAGAGCAATATTTCAAGAATGCATGCGTCAATTTTACGCAGACTATCTTTCTAGGGTTAATCT
AGCTGCATCAGGATCATATCGTCGGGTCTTTTTTCCGGCTCAGTCATCGCCCAAGCTGGCGCTATCTGGG
CATCGGGGAGGAAGAAGCCCGTGCCTTTTCCCGCGAGGTTGAAGCGGCATGGAAAGAGTTTGCCGAGGAT
GACTGCTGCTGCATTGACGTTGAGCGAAAACGCACGTTTACCATGATGATTCGGGAAGGTGTGGCCATGC
ACGCCTTTAACGGTGAACTGTTCGTTCAGGCCACCTGGGATACCAGTTCGTCGCGGCTTTTCCGGACACA
GTTCCGGATGGTCAGCCCGAAGCGCATCAGCAACCCGAACAATACCGGCGACAGCCGGAACTGCCGTGCC
GGTGTGCAGATTAATGACAGCGGTGCGGCGCTGGGATATTACGTCAGCGAGGACGGGTATCCTGGCTGGA
TGCCGCAGAAATGGACATGGATACCCCGTGAGTTACCCGGCGGGCGCGCTTGGCGTAATCATGGTCATAG
CTGTTTCCTGTGTGAAATTGTTATCCGCTCACAATTCCACACAACATACGAGCCGGAAGCATAAAGTGTA
AAGCCTGGGGTGCCTAATGAGTGAGCTAACTCACATTAATTGCGTTGCGCTCACTGCCCGCTTTCCAGTC
GGGAAACCTGTCGTGCCAGCTGCATTAATGAATCGGCCAACGCGCGGGGAGAGGCGGTTTGCGTATTGGG
CGCTCTTCCGCTTCCTCGCTCACTGACTCGCTGCGCTCGGTCGTTCGGCTGCGGCGAGCGGTATCAGCTC
ACTCAAAGGCGGTAATACGGTTATCCACAGAATCAGGGGATAACGCAGGAAAGAACATGTGAGCAAAAGG
CCAGCAAAAGGCCAGGAACCGTAAAAAGGCCGCGTTGCTGGCGTTTTTCCATAGGCTCCGCCCCCCTGAC
GAGCATCACAAAAATCGACGCTCAAGTCAGAGGTGGCGAAACCCGACAGGACTATAAAGATACCAGGCGT
TTCCCCCTGGAAGCTCCCTCGTGCGCTCTCCTGTTCCGACCCTGCCGCTTACCGGATACCTGTCCGCCTT
TCTCCCTTCGGGAAGCGTGGCGCTTTCTCATAGCTCACGCTGTAGGTATCTCAGTTCGGTGTAGGTCGTT
CGCTCCAAGCTGGGCTGTGTGCACGAACCCCCCGTTCAGCCCGACCGCTGCGCCTTATCCGGTAACTATC
GTCTTGAGTCCAACCCGGTAAGACACGACTTATCGCCACTGGCAGCAGCCACTGGTAACAGGATTAGCAG
AGCGAGGTATGTAGGCGGTGCTACAGAGTTCTTGAAGTGGTGGCCTAACTACGGCTACACTAGAAGAACA
GTATTTGGTATCTGCGCTCTGCTGAAGCCAGTTACCTTCGGAAAAAGAGTTGGTAGCTCTTGATCCGGCA
AACAAACCACCGCTGGTAGCGGTGGTTTTTTTGTTTGCAAGCAGCAGATTACGCGCAGAAAAAAAGGATC
TCAAGAAGATCCTTTGATCTTTTCTACGGGGTCTGACGCTCAGTGGAACGAAAACTCACGTTAAGGGATT
TTGGTCATGAGATTATCAAAAAGGATCTTCACCTAGATCCTTTTAAATTAAAAATGAAGTTTTAAATCAA
TCTAAAGTATATATGAGTAAACTTGGTCTGACAGTTACCAATGCTTAATCAGTGAGGCACCTATCTCAGC
GATCTGTCTATTTCGTTCATCCATAGTTGCCTGACTCCCCGTCGTGTAGATAACTACGATACGGGAGGGC
TTACCATCTGGCCCCAGTGCTGCAATGATACCGCGAGACCCACGCTCACCGGCTCCAGATTTATCAGCAA
TAAACCAGCCAGCCGGAAGGGCCGAGCGCAGAAGTGGTCCTGCAACTTTATCCGCCTCCATCCAGTCTAT
TAATTGTTGCCGGGAAGCTAGAGTAAGTAGTTCGCCAGTTAATAGTTTGCGCAACGTTGTTGCCATTGCT
ACAGGCATCGTGGTGTCACGCTCGTCGTTTGGTATGGCTTCATTCAGCTCCGGTTCCCAACGATCAAGGC
GAGTTACATGATCCCCCATGTTGTGCAAAAAAGCGGTTAGCTCCTTCGGTCCTCCGATCGTTGTCAGAAG
TAAGTTGGCCGCAGTGTTATCACTCATGGTTATGGCAGCACTGCATAATTCTCTTACTGTCATGCCATCC
GTAAGATGCTTTTCTGTGACTGGTGAGTACTCAACCAAGTCATTCTGAGAATAGTGTATGCGGCGACCGA
GTTGCTCTTGCCCGGCGTCAATACGGGATAATACCGCGCCACATAGCAGAACTTTAAAAGTGCTCATCAT
TGGAAAACGTTCTTCGGGGCGAAAACTCTCAAGGATCTTACCGCTGTTGAGATCCAGTTCGATGTAACCC
ACTCGTGCACCCAACTGATCTTCAGCATCTTTTACTTTCACCAGCGTTTCTGGGTGAGCAAAAACAGGAA
GGCAAAATGCCGCAAAAAAGGGAATAAGGGCGACACGGAAATGTTGAATACTCATACTCTTCCTTTTTCA
ATATTATTGAAGCATTTATCAGGGTTATTGTCTCATGAGCGGATACATATTTGAATGTATTTAGAAAAAT
AAACAAATAGGGGTTCCGCGCACATTTCCCCGAAAAGTGCCACCTAAATTGTAAGCGTTAATATTTTGTT
AAAATTCGCGTTAAATTTTTGTTAAATCAGCTCATTTTTTAACCAATAGGCCGAAATCGGCAAAATCCCT
TATAAATCAAAAGAATAGACCGAGATAGGGT
[37 nt withheld, positions 6332-6368]
AAAGAACGTGGACTCCAACGTCAAAGG
[49 nt withheld, positions 6396-6444]
T
[91 nt withheld, positions 6446-6536]
G
[124 nt withheld, positions 6538-6661]
CCCATTCGCCATTCAGGCTGCGCAACTGTTGGGAAGGGCGATCGGTGCGGGCCTCTTCGCTATTACGCCA
GCTGGCGAAAGGGGGATGTGCTGCAAGGCGATTAAGTTGGGTAACGCCAGGGTTTTCCCAGTCACGACGT
TGTAAAACGACGGCCAGTGAGCGCGCCTCGTTCATTCACGTTTTTGAACCCGTGGAGGACGGGCAGACTC
GCGGTGCAAATGTGTTTTACAGCGTGATGGAGCAGATGAAGATGCTCGACACGCTGCAGAACACGCAGCT
AGATTAACCCTAGAAAGATAATCATATTGTGACGTACGTTAAAGATAATCATGTGTAAAATTGACGCATG
TGTTTTATCGGTCTGTATATCGAGGTTTATTTATTAATTTGAATAGATATTAAGTTTTATTATATTTACA
CTTACATACTAATAATAAATTCAACAAACAATTTATTTATGTTTATTTATTTATTAAAAAAAACAAAAAC
TCAAAATTTCTTCTATAAAGTAACAAAACTTTTATCGAATTCCTGCAGCCCGGGGGATCCACTAGTTATT
AATAGTAATCAATTACGGGGTCATTAGTTCATAGCCCATATATGGAGTTCCG
Features (pLannotate 1.2.2; 25 found; start..end, strand, type, name):
      1..304     +  enhancer       CMV enhancer: human cytomegalovirus immediate early enhancer
    306..584     +  promoter       chicken β-actin promoter: No description available
    585..1601    +  intron         chimeric intron: chimera between introns from chicken β-actin and rabbit β-globin
   1668..1692    +  protein_bind   attB1: mutant version of attB; recombination site for the Gateway® BP reaction BP Clonase™
   1725..1752    +  misc_feature   MCS (fragment): multiple cloning site
   1753..1786    +  protein_bind   loxP: Cre-mediated recombination occurs in the 8-bp core sequence (GCATACAT). Cre recombinase
   1807..1872    +  CDS            gap43 (fragment): NEUM_CARAU - Experimental evidence at transcript level: Swiss-Prot protein existence level 2. This protein is associated with nerve growth. It is a major component of the motile 'growth cones' that form the tips of elongating axons. Plays a role in axonal and dendritic filopodia induction (By similarity). From Carassius auratus (Goldfish).
   1867..1898    +  misc_feature   MCS (fragment): multiple cloning site
   1918..2625    +  CDS            mCherry: mCherry is a basic (constitutively fluorescent) red fluorescent protein published in 2004, derived from Discosoma sp.. It is reported to be a very rapidly-maturing monomer with low acid sensitivity.
   2671..2695    -  protein_bind   attB2: mutant version of attB; recombination site for the Gateway® BP reaction BP Clonase™
   2709..2780    +  CDS            HBB (fragment): HBB_PONPY - Experimental evidence at transcript level: Swiss-Prot protein existence level 2. Involved in oxygen transport from the lung to the various peripheral tissues. From Pongo pygmaeus (Bornean orangutan).
   2851..2906    +  polyA_signal   β-globin poly(A) signal: rabbit β-globin polyadenylation signal (Gil and Proudfoot, 1987)
   3573..4040    +  CDS            B (fragment): PORTL_LAMBD - Experimental evidence at protein level: Swiss-Prot protein existence level 1. Forms the portal vertex of the capsid (PubMed:6228056, PubMed:6232391). This portal plays critical roles in head assembly, genome packaging, neck/tail attachment, and genome ejection (Probable). The portal protein multimerizes as a single ring-shaped homododecamer arranged around a central channel (PubMed:6232391). Binds to the terminase subunits to form the packaging machine (PubMed:7799432). From Escherichia phage lambda (Bacteriophage lambda).
   4078..4094    -  protein_bind   lac operator: The lac repressor binds to the lac operator to inhibit transcription in E. coli. This inhibition can be relieved by adding lactose or isopropyl-β-D-thiogalactopyranoside (IPTG). lac repressor encoded by lacI
   4102..4132    -  promoter       lac promoter: promoter for the E. coli lac operon
   4147..4168    -  protein_bind   CAP binding site: CAP binding activates transcription in the presence of cAMP. E. coli catabolite activator protein
   4181..4273    -  CDS            lacI (fragment): lac repressor; lacI; The lac repressor binds to the lac operator to inhibit transcription in E. coli. This inhibition can be relieved by adding lactose or isopropyl-β-D-thiogalactopyranoside (IPTG).
   4456..5044    -  rep_origin     ori: high-copy-number ColE1/pMB1/pBR322/pUC origin of replication
   5215..6075    -  CDS            AmpR: β-lactamase; bla; confers resistance to ampicillin, carbenicillin, and related antibiotics
   6076..6180    -  promoter       AmpR promoter: bla
   6233..6661    -  rep_origin     f1 ori (sequence partly withheld): f1 bacteriophage origin of replication; arrow indicates direction of (+) strand synthesis
   6666..6821    -  CDS            lacZα (fragment): LacZα fragment of β-galactosidase; lacZ fragment
   6823..6942    +  CDS            B (fragment): PORTL_LAMBD - Experimental evidence at protein level: Swiss-Prot protein existence level 1. Forms the portal vertex of the capsid (PubMed:6228056, PubMed:6232391). This portal plays critical roles in head assembly, genome packaging, neck/tail attachment, and genome ejection (Probable). The portal protein multimerizes as a single ring-shaped homododecamer arranged around a central channel (PubMed:6232391). Binds to the terminase subunits to form the packaging machine (PubMed:7799432). From Escherichia phage lambda (Bacteriophage lambda).
   7184..7218    -  misc_feature   MCS (fragment): pBluescript multiple cloning site
   7212..7273    +  enhancer       CMV enhancer (fragment): human cytomegalovirus immediate early enhancer
