[The description below was written by a language model from this plasmid's Addgene catalogue record and pLannotate feature annotations shown in this document.]
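Description:
pXL-BacII-CAG-mCherry is a piggyBac transposon donor plasmid for expression in vertebrate cells, built on the pXL-BacII backbone. It is maintained in E. coli as a high-copy plasmid through a ColE1/pUC-type origin with ampicillin selection (AmpR under its own bla promoter). It also retains pBluescript-style remnants, including an f1 origin, lacZα and lac promoter/operator fragments. The catalogue entry states that piggyBac inverted terminal repeats flank the expression cassette. The automated annotation does not label these repeats, but it does detect short lambda phage-derived fragments on either side of the cassette. These are probably spacer sequences carried in the backbone, although the record does not explain them.

The payload is driven by the composite CAG promoter, made up of the CMV immediate-early enhancer, the chicken β-actin promoter and a chimeric β-actin/β-globin intron, and it is terminated by a rabbit β-globin polyadenylation signal. The coding region sits between attB1 and attB2 sites, consistent with the recorded Gateway cloning. Within it, the feature table shows a single loxP site and a short GAP43-derived fragment immediately upstream of mCherry. Such N-terminal GAP43 sequences are commonly used as palmitoylation signals to target fluorescent proteins to the membrane, but the catalogue fields do not mention this, and whether it is fused in frame cannot be confirmed from the annotation.

When piggyBac transposase is supplied from a separate source, the ITR-flanked CAG-mCherry cassette can integrate into the host genome, giving stable, strong and broadly active red fluorescent labelling. The associated publications concern labelling of cells in chick embryos and the chick retina, which suggests use as a stably integrating reporter or co-delivery marker in that setting.
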