Addgene plasmid #170519: pXL-BacII-CAG-mCherry
Purpose: Plasmid containing piggyBac ITRs flanking CAG and mCherry (also see doi: 10.7554/eLife.63907 )
Depositing lab: Joshua Sanes. Depositing organization: Harvard University. Publication: CRISPR-mediated Labeling of Cells in Chick Embryos Based on Selectively Expressed Genes. Yamagata M, Sanes JR. Bio Protoc. 2021 Aug 5;11(15):e4105. doi: 10.21769/BioProtoc.4105. eCollection 2021 Aug 5. PubMed 34458399.
Backbone
  Vector backbone: pXL-BacII
  Vector type: Mammalian Expression ; piggyBAC transposon
Growth in bacteria
  Bacterial resistance: Ampicillin, 100 μg/mL
  Growth temperature: 37°C
  Growth strain: DH5alpha
  Copy number: High Copy
Gene/Insert
  Gene/Insert name: CAG-mCherry
  Species: Synthetic
  Promoter: CAG
  Cloning method: Gateway Cloning
  Sequencing primers: 5′ pCAG-F
Terms and licenses: Academic/Nonprofit Terms; Industry Terms: Not Available to Industry
Depositor comments: More information can be found in this additional reference: Yamagata M, Yan W, Sanes JR. A cell atlas of the chick retina based on single-cell transcriptomics. Elife. 2021 Jan 4;10:e63907. doi: 10.7554/eLife.63907. PMID: 33393903; PMCID: PMC7837701.
How to cite: pXL-BacII-CAG-mCherry was a gift from Joshua Sanes (Addgene plasmid # 170519 ; http://n2t.net/addgene:170519 ; RRID:Addgene_170519)
